>Addgene plasmid #31451 | pRLCon1-449_850-1207 | depositor full sequence | sequence record 14402 | Author sequence
TCAATATTGGCCATTAGCCATATTATTCATTGGTTATATAGCATAAATCAATATTGGCTATTGGCCATTG
CATACGTTGTATCTATATCATAATATGTACATTTATATTGGCTCATGTCCAATATGACCGCCATGTTGGC
ATTGATTATTGACTAGTTATTAATAGTAATCAATTACGGGGTCATTAGTTCATAGCCCATATATGGAGTT
CCGCGTTACATAACTTACGGTAAATGGCCCGCCTGGCTGACCGCCCAACGACCCCCGCCCATTGACGTCA
ATAATGACGTATGTTCCCATAGTAACGCCAATAGGGACTTTCCATTGACGTCAATGGGTGGAGTATTTAC
GGTAAACTGCCCACTTGGCAGTACATCAAGTGTATCATATGCCAAGTCCGCCCCCTATTGACGTCAATGA
CGGTAAATGGCCCGCCTGGCATTATGCCCAGTACATGACCTTACGGGACTTTCCTACTTGGCAGTACATC
TACGTATTAGTCATCGCTATTACCATGGTGATGCGGTTTTGGCAGTACACCAATGGGCGTGGATAGCGGT
TTGACTCACGGGGATTTCCAAGTCTCCACCCCATTGACGTCAATGGGAGTTTGTTTTGGCACCAAAATCA
ACGGGACTTTCCAAAATGTCGTAACAACTGCGATCGCCCGCCCCGTTGACGCAAATGGGCGGTAGGCGTG
TACGGTGGGAGGTCTATATAAGCAGAGCTCGTTTAGTGAACCGTCAGATCACTAGAAGCTTTATTGCGGT
AGTTTATCACAGTTAAATTGCTAACGCAGTCAGTGCTTCTGACACAACAGTCTCGAACTTAAGCTGCAGT
GACTCTCTTAAGGTAGCCTTGCAGAAGTTGGTCGTGAGGCACTGGGCAGGTAAGTATCAAGGTTACAAGA
CAGGTTTAAGGAGACCAATAGAAACTGGGCTTGTCGAGACAGAGAAGACTCTTGCGTTTCTGATAGGCAC
CTATTGGTCTTACTGACATCCACTTTGCCTTTCTCTCCACAGGTGTCCACTCCCAGTTCAATTACAGCTC
TTAAGGCTAGAGTACTTAATACGACTCACTATAGGCTAGCCACCATGGCTTCCAAGGTGTACGACCCCGA
GCAACGCAAACGCATGATCACTGGGCCTCAGTGGTGGGCTCGCTGCAAGCAAATGAACGTGCTGGACTCC
TTCATCAACTACTATGATTCCGAGAAGCACGCCGAGAACGCCGTGATTTTTCTGCATGGTAACGCTGCCT
CCAGCTACCTGTGGAGGCACGTCGTGCCTCACATCGAGCCCGTGGCTAGATGCATCATCCCTGATCTGAT
CGGAATGGGTAAGTCCGGCAAGAGCGGGAATGGCTCATATCGCCTCCTGGATCACTACAAGTACCTCACC
GCTTGGTTCGAGCTGCTGAACCTTCCAAAGAAAATCATCTTTGTGGGCCACGACTGGGGGGCTTGTCTGG
CCTTTCACTACTCCTACGAGCACCAAGACAAGATCAAGGCCATCGTCCATGCTGAGAGTGTCGTGGACGT
GATCGAGTCCTGGGACGAGTGGCCTGACATCGAGGAGGATATCGCCCTGATCAAGAGCGAAGAGGGCGAG
AAAATGGTGCTTGAGAATAACTTCTTCGTCGAGACCATGCTCCCAAGCAAGATCATGCGGAAACTGGAGC
CTGAGGAGTTCGCTGCCTACCTGGAGCCATTCAAGGAGAAGGGCGAGGTTAGACGGCCTACCCTCTCCTG
GCCTCGCGAGATCCCTCTCGTTAAGGGAGGCAAGCCCGACGTCGTCCAGATTGTCCGCAACTACAACGCC
TACCTTCGGGCCAGCGACGATCTGCCTAAGATGTTCATCGAGTCCGACCCTGGGTTCTTTTCCAACGCTA
TTGTCGAGGGAGCTAAGAAGTTCCCTAACACCGAGTTCGTGAAGGTGAAGGGCCTCCACTTCAGCCAGGA
GGACGCTCCAGATGAAATGGGTAAGTACATCAAGAGCTTCGTGGAGCGCGTGCTGAAGAACGAGCAGTAA
TCTAGTTAGCAAGCCGCTGGGGCTTGGGGGCTCCACTGGCTCCCCCCAGCCCCCTAAGAGAGCACCTGGT
GATCACGTGGTCACGGCAAAGGAAGACGTGATGCCAGGACCAGTCCCAGAGCAGGAATGGGAAGGATGAA
GGGCCCGAGAACATGGCCTAAGGGCCACATCCCACTGCCACCCTTGACGCCCTGCTCTGGATAACAAGAC
TTTGACTTGGGGAGACCTCTACTGCCTTGGACAACTTTTCTCATGTTGAAGCCACTGCCTTCACCTTCAC
CTTCATCCATGTCCAACCCCCGACTTCATCCCAAAGGACAGCCGCCTGGAGATGACTTGAGGCCTTACTT
AAACCCAGCTCCCTTCTTCCCTAGCCTGGTGCTTCTCCTCTCCTAGCCCCTGTCATGGTGTCCAGACAGA
GCCCTGTGAGGCTGGGTCCAATTGTGGCACTTGGGGCATCTAGATGGCTGGTAGAGCAGGTGAGATGGGA
CATTCCAAAGAACAGCCTGAGCCAAGGCCTAGTGGTAGTAAGAATCTAGCAAGAATTGAGGAAGAATGGT
GTGGGAGAGGGATGATGAAGAGAGAGAGGGCCTGCTGGAGAGCATAGGGTCTGGAACACCAGGCTGAGGT
CCTGATCAGCTTCAAGGAGTATGCAGGGAGCTGGGCTTCCAGAAAATGAACACAGCAGTTCTGCAGAGGA
CGGGAGGCTGGAAGCTGGGAGGTCAGGTGGGGTGGATGATATAATGCGGGTGAGAGTAATGAGGCTTGGG
GCTGGAGAGGACAAGATGGGTAAACCCTCACATCAGAGTGACATCCAGGAGGGCGGCCGCTTCCCTTTAG
TGAGGGTTAATGCTTCGAGCAGACATGATAAGATACATTGATGAGTTTGGACAAACCACAACTAGAATGC
AGTGAAAAAAATGCTTTATTTGTGAAATTTGTGATGCTATTGCTTTATTTGTAACCATTATAAGCTGCAA
TAAACAAGTTAACAACAACAATTGCATTCATTTTATGTTTCAGGTTCAGGGGGAGATGTGGGAGGTTTTT
TAAAGCAAGTAAAACCTCTACAAATGTGGTAAAATCCGATAAGGATCGATCCGGGCTGGCGTAATAGCGA
AGAGGCCCGCACCGATCGCCCTTCCCAACAGTTGCGCAGCCTGAATGGCGAATGG
[124 nt withheld, positions 3206-3329]
C
[91 nt withheld, positions 3331-3421]
A
[49 nt withheld, positions 3423-3471]
CCTTTGACGTTGGAGTCCACGTTCTTT
[37 nt withheld, positions 3499-3535]
ACCCTATCTCGGTCTATTCTTTTGATTTATAAGGGATTTTGCCGATTTCGGCCTATTGGTTAAAAAATGA
GCTGATTTAACAAAAATTTAACGCGAATTTTAACAAAATATTAACGCTTACAATTTCCTGATGCGGTATT
TTCTCCTTACGCATCTGTGCGGTATTTCACACCGCATACGCGGATCTGCGCAGCACCATGGCCTGAAATA
ACCTCTGAAAGAGGAACTTGGTTAGGTACCTTCTGAGGCGGAAAGAACCAGCTGTGGAATGTGTGTCAGT
TAGGGTGTGGAAAGTCCCCAGGCTCCCCAGCAGGCAGAAGTATGCAAAGCATGCATCTCAATTAGTCAGC
AACCAGGTGTGGAAAGTCCCCAGGCTCCCCAGCAGGCAGAAGTATGCAAAGCATGCATCTCAATTAGTCA
GCAACCATAGTCCCGCCCCTAACTCCGCCCATCCCGCCCCTAACTCCGCCCAGTTCCGCCCATTCTCCGC
CCCATGGCTGACTAATTTTTTTTATTTATGCAGAGGCCGAGGCCGCCTCGGCCTCTGAGCTATTCCAGAA
GTAGTGAGGAGGCTTTTTTGGAGGCCTAGGCTTTTGCAAAAAGCTTGATTCTTCTGACACAACAGTCTCG
AACTTAAGGCTAGAGCCACCATGATTGAACAAGATGGATTGCACGCAGGTTCTCCGGCCGCTTGGGTGGA
GAGGCTATTCGGCTATGACTGGGCACAACAGACAATCGGCTGCTCTGATGCCGCCGTGTTCCGGCTGTCA
GCGCAGGGGCGCCCGGTTCTTTTTGTCAAGACCGACCTGTCCGGTGCCCTGAATGAACTGCAGGACGAGG
CAGCGCGGCTATCGTGGCTGGCCACGACGGGCGTTCCTTGCGCAGCTGTGCTCGACGTTGTCACTGAAGC
GGGAAGGGACTGGCTGCTATTGGGCGAAGTGCCGGGGCAGGATCTCCTGTCATCTCACCTTGCTCCTGCC
GAGAAAGTATCCATCATGGCTGATGCAATGCGGCGGCTGCATACGCTTGATCCGGCTACCTGCCCATTCG
ACCACCAAGCGAAACATCGCATCGAGCGAGCACGTACTCGGATGGAAGCCGGTCTTGTCGATCAGGATGA
TCTGGACGAAGAGCATCAGGGGCTCGCGCCAGCCGAACTGTTCGCCAGGCTCAAGGCGCGCATGCCCGAC
GGCGAGGATCTCGTCGTGACCCATGGCGATGCCTGCTTGCCGAATATCATGGTGGAAAATGGCCGCTTTT
CTGGATTCATCGACTGTGGCCGGCTGGGTGTGGCGGACCGCTATCAGGACATAGCGTTGGCTACCCGTGA
TATTGCTGAAGAGCTTGGCGGCGAATGGGCTGACCGCTTCCTCGTGCTTTACGGTATCGCCGCTCCCGAT
TCGCAGCGCATCGCCTTCTATCGCCTTCTTGACGAGTTCTTCTGAGCGGGACTCTGGGGTTCGAAATGAC
CGACCAAGCGACGCCCAACCTGCCATCACGATGGCCGCAATAAAATATCTTTATTTTCATTACATCTGTG
TGTTGGTTTTTTGTGTGAATCGATAGCGATAAGGATCCGCGTATGGTGCACTCTCAGTACAATCTGCTCT
GATGCCGCATAGTTAAGCCAGCCCCGACACCCGCCAACACCCGCTGACGCGCCCTGACGGGCTTGTCTGC
TCCCGGCATCCGCTTACAGACAAGCTGTGACCGTCTCCGGGAGCTGCATGTGTCAGAGGTTTTCACCGTC
ATCACCGAAACGCGCGAGACGAAAGGGCCTCGTGATACGCCTATTTTTATAGGTTAATGTCATGATAATA
ATGGTTTCTTAGACGTCAGGTGGCACTTTTCGGGGAAATGTGCGCGGAACCCCTATTTGTTTATTTTTCT
AAATACATTCAAATATGTATCCGCTCATGAGACAATAACCCTGATAAATGCTTCAATAATATTGAAAAAG
GAAGAGTATGAGTATTCAACATTTCCGTGTCGCCCTTATTCCCTTTTTTGCGGCATTTTGCCTTCCTGTT
TTTGCTCACCCAGAAACGCTGGTGAAAGTAAAAGATGCTGAAGATCAGTTGGGTGCACGAGTGGGTTACA
TCGAACTGGATCTCAACAGCGGTAAGATCCTTGAGAGTTTTCGCCCCGAAGAACGTTTTCCAATGATGAG
CACTTTTAAAGTTCTGCTATGTGGCGCGGTATTATCCCGTATTGACGCCGGGCAAGAGCAACTCGGTCGC
CGCATACACTATTCTCAGAATGACTTGGTTGAGTACTCACCAGTCACAGAAAAGCATCTTACGGATGGCA
TGACAGTAAGAGAATTATGCAGTGCTGCCATAACCATGAGTGATAACACTGCGGCCAACTTACTTCTGAC
AACGATCGGAGGACCGAAGGAGCTAACCGCTTTTTTGCACAACATGGGGGATCATGTAACTCGCCTTGAT
CGTTGGGAACCGGAGCTGAATGAAGCCATACCAAACGACGAGCGTGACACCACGATGCCTGTAGCAATGG
CAACAACGTTGCGCAAACTATTAACTGGCGAACTACTTACTCTAGCTTCCCGGCAACAATTAATAGACTG
GATGGAGGCGGATAAAGTTGCAGGACCACTTCTGCGCTCGGCCCTTCCGGCTGGCTGGTTTATTGCTGAT
AAATCTGGAGCCGGTGAGCGTGGGTCTCGCGGTATCATTGCAGCACTGGGGCCAGATGGTAAGCCCTCCC
GTATCGTAGTTATCTACACGACGGGGAGTCAGGCAACTATGGATGAACGAAATAGACAGATCGCTGAGAT
AGGTGCCTCACTGATTAAGCATTGGTAACTGTCAGACCAAGTTTACTCATATATACTTTAGATTGATTTA
AAACTTCATTTTTAATTTAAAAGGATCTAGGTGAAGATCCTTTTTGATAATCTCATGACCAAAATCCCTT
AACGTGAGTTTTCGTTCCACTGAGCGTCAGACCCCGTAGAAAAGATCAAAGGATCTTCTTGAGATCCTTT
TTTTCTGCGCGTAATCTGCTGCTTGCAAACAAAAAAACCACCGCTACCAGCGGTGGTTTGTTTGCCGGAT
CAAGAGCTACCAACTCTTTTTCCGAAGGTAACTGGCTTCAGCAGAGCGCAGATACCAAATACTGTTCTTC
TAGTGTAGCCGTAGTTAGGCCACCACTTCAAGAACTCTGTAGCACCGCCTACATACCTCGCTCTGCTAAT
CCTGTTACCAGTGGCTGCTGCCAGTGGCGATAAGTCGTGTCTTACCGGGTTGGACTCAAGACGATAGTTA
CCGGATAAGGCGCAGCGGTCGGGCTGAACGGGGGGTTCGTGCACACAGCCCAGCTTGGAGCGAACGACCT
ACACCGAACTGAGATACCTACAGCGTGAGCTATGAGAAAGCGCCACGCTTCCCGAAGGGAGAAAGGCGGA
CAGGTATCCGGTAAGCGGCAGGGTCGGAACAGGAGAGCGCACGAGGGAGCTTCCAGGGGGAAACGCCTGG
TATCTTTATAGTCCTGTCGGGTTTCGCCACCTCTGACTTGAGCGTCGATTTTTGTGATGCTCGTCAGGGG
GGCGGAGCCTATGGAAAAACGCCAGCAACGCGGCCTTTTTACGGTTCCTGGCCTTTTGCTGGCCTTTTGC
TCACATGGCTCGACAGATCT
Features (pLannotate 1.2.2; 19 found; start..end, strand, type, name):
    140..517     +  enhancer       CMV enhancer: human cytomegalovirus immediate early enhancer
    518..729     +  promoter       CMV promoter: human cytomegalovirus (CMV) immediate early promoter
    890..1022    +  intron         chimeric intron: chimera between introns from human β-globin and immunoglobulin heavy chain genes
   1067..1085    +  promoter       T7 promoter: promoter for bacteriophage T7 RNA polymerase
   1095..2030    +  CDS            hRluc: Renilla luciferase human codon-optimized
   2864..2881    -  promoter       T3 promoter (fragment): promoter for bacteriophage T3 RNA polymerase
   2899..3020    -  polyA_signal   SV40 poly(A) signal: SV40 polyadenylation signal
   3043..3111    -  CDS            large T antigen (fragment): large T antigen from SV40 (simian virus 40)
   3135..3202    +  CDS            lacZα (fragment): LacZα fragment of β-galactosidase; lacZ fragment
   3206..3634    +  rep_origin     f1 ori (sequence partly withheld): f1 bacteriophage origin of replication; arrow indicates direction of (+) strand synthesis
   3662..3713    -  misc_feature   bom (fragment): basis of mobility region from pBR322
   3778..4135    +  promoter       SV40 promoter: SV40 enhancer and early promoter
   4186..4977    +  CDS            neo: KKA2_KLEPN - Also known as kan, nptII. Experimental evidence at protein level: Swiss-Prot protein existence level 1. Resistance to kanamycin, neomycin, paromomycin, ribostamycin, butirosin and gentamicin B. From Klebsiella pneumoniae.
   5044..5092    +  polyA_signal   poly(A) signal: synthetic polyadenylation signal
   5112..5166    -  misc_feature   bom (fragment): basis of mobility region from pBR322
   5268..5303    -  CDS            rop (fragment): Rop protein, which maintains plasmids at low copy number; rop
   5398..5502    +  promoter       AmpR promoter: bla
   5503..6363    +  CDS            AmpR: β-lactamase; bla; confers resistance to ampicillin, carbenicillin, and related antibiotics
   6534..7122    +  rep_origin     ori: high-copy-number ColE1/pMB1/pBR322/pUC origin of replication
