[The description below was written by a language model from this plasmid's Addgene catalogue record and pLannotate feature annotations shown in this document.]
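Description:
pRLCon1-449_850-1207 is a mammalian expression luciferase reporter built on the pRL-Con backbone and designed to test the regulatory potential of parts of the human HNF4A 3'UTR. It is propagated in E. coli as a high-copy plasmid through a ColE1/pUC-type origin and selected with ampicillin via the β-lactamase gene. An f1 origin is also present. A separate SV40 early promoter–neo cassette with a synthetic poly(A) signal could in principle support G418 selection in mammalian cells, although the record does not say this was used.

The reporter unit consists of the CMV immediate early enhancer and promoter, a chimeric β-globin/immunoglobulin intron that promotes efficient mRNA processing, and a human codon-optimized Renilla luciferase (hRluc) coding sequence. A T7 promoter sits just upstream of the luciferase. The roughly 800 bp insert of HNF4A 3'UTR fragments was cloned by restriction enzymes between SpeI (destroyed) and NotI sites. It is not annotated in the feature table but fits the unannotated gap between the end of hRluc and the T3 promoter fragment and SV40 poly(A) region. The construct name suggests that it joins two segments of the UTR (positions 1–449 and 850–1207), though the record does not define these coordinates.

Placing UTR sequence downstream of the luciferase open reading frame makes Renilla activity a readout of post-transcriptional effects such as miRNA target sites and other elements affecting mRNA stability or translation. This matches the stated purpose and the associated systematic analysis of the HNF4A 3'UTR. The repository notes small discrepancies between its quality-control sequence and the depositor's assembled sequence, which are not expected to affect function.
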