Addgene plasmid #31451: pRLCon1-449_850-1207
Depositing lab: Gerhart Ryffel. Depositing organization: Universitaetsklinikum Essen. Publication: A systematic analysis of the 3'UTR of HNF4A mRNA reveals an interplay of regulatory elements including miRNA target sites. Wirsing A, Senkel S, Klein-Hitpass L, Ryffel GU. PLoS One. 2011;6(11):e27438. Epub 2011 Nov 30. 10.1371/journal.pone.0027438 PubMed 22140441.
Backbone
  Vector backbone: pRL-Con
  Backbone size w/o insert (bp): 6380
  Vector type: Mammalian Expression, Luciferase
Growth in bacteria
  Bacterial resistance: Ampicillin, 100 μg/mL
  Growth temperature: 37°C
  Growth strain: DH5alpha
  Copy number: High Copy
Gene/Insert
  Gene/Insert name: HNF4A 3'UTR fragments
  Species: H. sapiens (human)
  Insert size (bp): 800
  Entrez Gene: HNF4A (a.k.a. FRTS4, HNF4, HNF4a7, HNF4a8, HNF4a9, HNF4alpha, MODY, MODY1, NR2A1, NR2A21, TCF, TCF-14, TCF14)
  Cloning method: Restriction Enzyme; 5′ cloning site SpeI (destroyed during cloning); 3′ cloning site NotI (not destroyed)
  Sequencing primers: 5′ taacaccgagttcgtgaaggtg
Terms and licenses: Academic/Nonprofit Terms; Industry Terms: Not Available to Industry
Depositor comments: To measure regulatory potential of 3'UTR Please note that there are some small discrepancies between Addgene's quality control sequence and the assembled sequence from the depositor. These discrepancies should not affect the function of the plasmid.
How to cite: pRLCon1-449_850-1207 was a gift from Gerhart Ryffel (Addgene plasmid # 31451 ; http://n2t.net/addgene:31451 ; RRID:Addgene_31451)
