>Addgene plasmid #31451 | pRLCon1-449_850-1207 | addgene partial sequence | sequence record 37162 | EBV-rev 5'-GTGGTTTGTCCAAACTCATC-3'
GNNGNTGAGNTTACCCTCACTAAAGGGAAGCGGCCGCCCTCCTGGATGTCACTCTGATGTGAGGGTTTAC
CCATCTTGTCCTCTCCAGCCCCAAGCCTCATTACTCTCACCCACATTATATCATCCACCCCACCTGACCT
CCCAGCTTCCAGCCTCCCGTCCTCTGCAGAACTGCTGTGTTCATTTTCTGGAAGCCCAGCTCCCTGCATA
CTCCTTGAAGCTGATCAGGACCTCAGCCTGGTGTTCCAGACCCTATGCTCTCCAGCAGGCCCTCTCTCTC
TTCATCATCCCTCTCCCACACCATTCTTCCTCAATTCTTGCTAGATTCTTACTACCACTAGGCCTTGGCT
CAGGCTGTTCTTTGGAATGTCCCATCTCACCTGCTCTACCAGCCATCTAGATGCCCCAAGTGCCACAATT
GGACCCAGCCTCACAGGGCTCTGTCTGGACACCATGACCGGGGCTAGGAGAGGAGAAGCACCAGGCTAGG
GAAGAAGGGAGCTGGGTTTAAGTAAGGCCTCAAGTCATCTCCAGGCGGCTGTCCTCTGGGATGAAGTCGG
GGGTTGGACATGGATGAAGGTGAAGGTGAAGGCAGTGGCTTCAACATGGGAAAAGTTGTCCAAGGCAGTA
GAGGTCTCCCCAAGTCAAAGTCTTGTTATCCAGAGCAGGGCGTCAAGGGTGGCAGTGGGATGTGGCCCTT
AGGCCATGTTCTCGGGCCCTTCATCCTTCCCATTCCTGCTCTGGGACTGGTCCTGGCATCACGTCTTCCT
TTGCCGTGACCACGTGATCACCAGGTGCTCTCTTAGGGGGCTGGGGGGAGCCAGTGGAGCCCCCAAGCCC
CAGCGGCTTGCT
